Addgene plasmid #235325: pPB-[EF1a-mRuby2-bGH]-UbC-PuroR-T2A-mGL-SV40pA
Purpose: PiggyBac integration vector for ComMAND base gene regulating mRuby2
Depositing lab: Kate Galloway. Depositing organization: Massachusetts Institute of Technology. Publication: Model-guided design of microRNA-based gene circuits supports precise dosage of transgenic cargoes into diverse primary cells. Love KS, Johnstone CP, Peterman EL, Gaglione S, Birnbaum ME, Galloway KE. Cell Syst. 2025 Apr 22:101269. doi: 10.1016/j.cels.2025.101269. PubMed 40300600.
Backbone
  Vector backbone: PiggyBac
  Backbone manufacturer: Addgene #63800
  Backbone size w/o insert (bp): 1944
  Vector type: Mammalian Expression, Synthetic Biology ; PiggyBac
  Selectable markers: Puromycin
Growth in bacteria
  Bacterial resistance: Ampicillin, 100 μg/mL
  Growth temperature: 30°C
  Growth strain: NEB Stable
  Copy number: High Copy
Gene/Insert
  Gene/Insert name: mRuby2
  Species: Entacmaea quadricolor
  Insert size (bp): 711
  Promoter: EF1a (human EF1a)
  Cloning method: Golden Gate
  Sequencing primers: 5′ cgtacgttaaagataatcatgcgt; 3′ CACCCTAGAAAGATAGTCTGCG
Resource information
  A portion of this plasmid was derived from a plasmid made by: Addgene #90236
Terms and licenses: Academic/Nonprofit Terms; Industry Terms: Not Available to Industry
Depositor comments: Also expresses mGreenLantern and puromycin resistance genes; Alt name: pKG3806 ; Please visit https://doi.org/10.1101/2024.06.25.600629 for bioRxiv preprint.
How to cite: pPB-[EF1a-mRuby2-bGH]-UbC-PuroR-T2A-mGL-SV40pA was a gift from Kate Galloway (Addgene plasmid # 235325 ; http://n2t.net/addgene:235325 ; RRID:Addgene_235325)
