[The description below was written by a language model from this plasmid's Addgene catalogue record and pLannotate feature annotations shown in this document.]
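Description:
pPB-[EF1a-mRuby2-bGH]-UbC-PuroR-T2A-mGL-SV40pA is a PiggyBac transposon vector for stable genomic integration of a two-unit expression cassette into mammalian cells, built by Golden Gate assembly as part of the ComMAND microRNA-based gene circuit toolkit. It is maintained in E. coli through a high-copy ColE1/pUC-type origin and an ampicillin resistance gene (bla) with its own promoter. The annotated sequence is 7,250 nt. The automated feature table does not call out the PiggyBac terminal repeats, although the catalogue entry identifies the backbone as PiggyBac. Co-delivered transposase would normally act on these repeats to move the cargo into the genome.

The two transcription units are arranged divergently. On the reverse strand, the human EF1a promoter (core promoter plus intron A segments) drives mRuby2, a red fluorescent protein derived from Entacmaea quadricolor, and is terminated by the bovine growth hormone polyadenylation signal. The record describes this as the ComMAND "base gene" version regulating mRuby2, which suggests a reference configuration within the circuit series, though no microRNA elements are annotated and the record does not elaborate. On the forward strand, the human ubiquitin C promoter drives puromycin N-acetyltransferase joined through a T2A self-cleaving peptide to mGreenLantern, followed by an SV40 polyadenylation signal. A single transcript thus provides both puromycin selection and a green fluorescent marker of integration or delivery, against which red output can be compared. The short hits labelled TRE3GV, ccdB and mHoneydew are small fragments and are most likely assembly junctions or residual cloning sequence rather than functional parts.
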