Features (pLannotate 1.2.2; 16 found; start..end, strand, type, name):
     11..115     +  promoter       AmpR promoter: bla
    116..976     +  CDS            AmpR: β-lactamase; bla; confers resistance to ampicillin, carbenicillin, and related antibiotics
   1147..1735    +  rep_origin     ori: high-copy-number ColE1/pMB1/pBR322/pUC origin of replication
   1864..2088    -  polyA_signal   bGH poly(A) signal: bovine growth hormone polyadenylation signal
   2103..2813    -  CDS            mRuby2: mRuby2 is a basic (constitutively fluorescent) red fluorescent protein published in 2012, derived from Entacmaea quadricolor. It has moderate acid sensitivity.
   2840..2874    -  promoter       TRE3GV promoter (fragment): 3rd-generation Tet-responsive promoter that can be activated by binding of Tet-On® 3G, optimized for retroviral and lentiviral vectors
   2883..3086    -  intron         EF-1α intron A: truncated intron upstream of the start codon of human EF-1α
   3712..3825    -  intron         EF-1α intron A (fragment): intron upstream of the start codon of human EF-1α
   3826..4037    -  promoter       EF-1α core promoter: core promoter for human elongation factor EF-1α
   4126..4291    -  CDS            ccdB (fragment): CcdB, a bacterial toxin that poisons DNA gyrase; ccdB; Plasmids containing the ccdB gene cannot be propagated in standard E. coli strains.
   4297..4321    +  CDS            mHoneydew (fragment): monomeric derivative of DsRed fluorescent protein (Shaner et al., 2004) mammalian codon-optimized
   4358..5569    +  promoter       UbC promoter: human ubiquitin C promoter
   5570..5603    +  promoter       TRE3GV promoter (fragment): 3rd-generation Tet-responsive promoter that can be activated by binding of Tet-On® 3G, optimized for retroviral and lentiviral vectors
   5632..6228    +  CDS            PuroR (fragment): puromycin N-acetyltransferase; pac from Streptomyces; confers resistance to puromycin
   6292..7011    +  CDS            mGreenLantern: monomeric GFP derivative that displays exceptionally high brightness in cells (Campbell et al., 2020)
   7023..7144    +  polyA_signal   SV40 poly(A) signal: SV40 polyadenylation signal
>Addgene plasmid #235325 | pPB-[EF1a-mRuby2-bGH]-UbC-PuroR-T2A-mGL-SV40pA | addgene full sequence | sequence record 474133 | Addgene NGS Result
CTATAATGTGCGCGGAACCCCTATTTGTTTATTTTTCTAAATACATTCAAATATGTATCCGCTCATGAGA
CAATAACCCTGATAAATGCTTCAATAATATTGAAAAAGGAAGAGTATGAGTATTCAACATTTCCGTGTCG
CCCTTATTCCCTTTTTTGCGGCATTTTGCCTTCCTGTTTTTGCTCACCCAGAAACGCTGGTGAAAGTAAA
AGATGCTGAAGATCAGTTGGGTGCACGAGTGGGTTACATCGAACTGGATCTCAACAGCGGTAAGATCCTT
GAGAGTTTTCGCCCCGAAGAACGTTTTCCAATGATGAGCACTTTTAAAGTTCTGCTATGTGGCGCGGTAT
TATCCCGTATTGACGCCGGGCAAGAGCAACTCGGTCGCCGCATACACTATTCTCAGAATGACTTGGTTGA
GTACTCACCAGTCACAGAAAAGCATCTTACGGATGGCATGACAGTAAGAGAATTATGCAGTGCTGCCATA
ACCATGAGTGATAACACTGCGGCCAACTTACTTCTGACAACGATCGGAGGACCGAAGGAGCTAACCGCTT
TTTTGCACAACATGGGGGATCATGTAACTCGCCTTGATCGTTGGGAACCGGAGCTGAATGAAGCCATACC
AAACGACGAGCGTGACACCACGATGCCTGTAGCAATGGCAACAACGTTGCGCAAACTATTAACTGGCGAA
CTACTTACTCTAGCTTCCCGGCAACAATTAATAGACTGGATGGAGGCGGATAAAGTTGCAGGACCACTTC
TGCGCTCGGCCCTTCCGGCTGGCTGGTTTATTGCTGATAAATCTGGAGCCGGTGAGCGTGGGTCTCGCGG
TATCATTGCAGCACTGGGGCCAGATGGTAAGCCCTCCCGTATCGTAGTTATCTACACGACGGGGAGTCAG
GCAACTATGGATGAACGAAATAGACAGATCGCTGAGATAGGTGCCTCACTGATTAAGCATTGGTAACTGT
CAGACCAAGTTTACTCATATATACTTTAGATTGATTTAAAACTTCATTTTTAATTTAAAAGGATCTAGGT
GAAGATCCTTTTTGATAATCTCATGACCAAAATCCCTTAACGTGAGTTTTCGTTCCACTGAGCGTCAGAC
CCCGTAGAAAAGATCAAAGGATCTTCTTGAGATCCTTTTTTTCTGCGCGTAATCTGCTGCTTGCAAACAA
AAAAACCACCGCTACCAGCGGTGGTTTGTTTGCCGGATCAAGAGCTACCAACTCTTTTTCCGAAGGTAAC
TGGCTTCAGCAGAGCGCAGATACCAAATACTGTTCTTCTAGTGTAGCCGTAGTTAGGCCACCACTTCAAG
AACTCTGTAGCACCGCCTACATACCTCGCTCTGCTAATCCTGTTACCAGTGGCTGCTGCCAGTGGCGATA
AGTCGTGTCTTACCGGGTTGGACTCAAGACGATAGTTACCGGATAAGGCGCAGCGGTCGGGCTGAACGGG
GGGTTCGTGCACACAGCCCAGCTTGGAGCGAACGACCTACACCGAACTGAGATACCTACAGCGTGAGCTA
TGAGAAAGCGCCACGCTTCCCGAAGGGAGAAAGGCGGACAGGTATCCGGTAAGCGGCAGGGTCGGAACAG
GAGAGCGCACGAGGGAGCTTCCAGGGGGAAACGCCTGGTATCTTTATAGTCCTGTCGGGTTTCGCCACCT
CTGACTTGAGCGTCGATTTTTGTGATGCTCGTCAGGGGGGCGGAGCCTATGGAAAAACGCCAGCAACGCG
GCCTTTTTACGGTTCCTGGCCTTTTGCTGGCCTTTTGCTCACATGTTCTTTCCTGCGTTATCTTCACCCT
AGAAAGATAGTCTGCGTAAAATTGACGCATGTCCTTACTAGCGCCATAGAGCCCACCGCATCCCCAGCAT
GCCTGCTATTGTCTTCCCAATCCTCCCCCTTGCTGTCCTGCCCCACCCCACCCCCCAGAATAGAATGACA
CCTACTCAGACAATGCGATGCAATTTCCTCATTTTATTAGGAAAGGACAGTGGGAGTGGCACCTTCCAGG
GTCAAGGAAGGCACGGGGGAGGGGCAAACAACAGATGGCTGGCAACTAGAAGGCACAGGTGCAACGTTGT
TACTTGTACAGCTCGTCCATCCCACCACCAAGCCCGGCGAACTTGGCAACTGCGTGTTCGCGTTGTACTA
CGAACATTTCATTGTCACTTTCCTCTAACCTTTCCAGGCGGTGATCAACGGCATGGATACCGGGCATCTT
GATGTTCCCGACGGTCTTTTTTGACCTGTAAGTTGTTACGAAAGAGCAAGACAGATGGCCACCACCATCA
ACTTTCAGTGCCATATGAGTGTATCCCCTCAGACCACCATCTGCTGGATACATCATCTCTGTATTAGGCT
CCCAACCCTTGGTCTTCTTCTGCATCACGGGACCATTGGAGGGAAAGTTTACCCCTCTGACTTGGACGTG
GTAAACGAGACAGCCATCCTCAAGGCTGGTGTCCTGCATGACGGTGACGACTCCACCATCTTCGTATCTC
GTAACTCTTTCCCAAGTAAAACCCTCAGGAAAGGACTGTTTAAAGAAATCAGGAATGCCTTTCGGGTACT
TGATAAAAGTACGGCTGCCATACATGAACGACGTGGCAAGAATGTCAAAGGCAAATGGCAGGGGTCCTCC
CTCGATGACTTTGATCCTCATGGTTTGAGTTCCCATGTACGGATTGCCTTCTCCTTCACCTGTGCATTTG
AATTGGTGGCCGTTGACCGAACCTTCCATGACCACCTTCATACGCATATTTTCCTTGATCAGCTCTTCGC
CCTTAGACACCATGGTGGCCATTACAGCGTGGATGGCGTCTCCAGGCGATCTGACGGTTCACTAAACGAG
CTCTCACGACACCTGAAATGGAAGAAAAAAACTTTGAACCACTGTCTGAGGCTTGAGAATGAACCAAGAT
CCAAACTCAAAAAGGGCAAATTCCAAGGAGAATTACATCAAGTGCCAAGCTGGCCTAACTTCAGTCTCCA
CCCACTCAGTGTGGGGAAACTCCATCGCATAAAACCCCTCCCCCCAACCTAAAGACGACGTACTCCAAAA
GCTCGAGAACTAATCGAGGTGCCTGGACGGCGCCCGGTACTCCGTGGAGTCACATGAAGCGACGGCTGAG
GACGGAAAGGCCCTTTTCCTTTGTGTGGGTGACTCACCCGCCCGCTCTCCCGAGCGCCGCGTCCTCCATT
TTGAGCTCCCTGCAGCAGGGCCGGGAAGCGGCCATCTTTCCGCTCACGCAACTGGTGCCGACCGGGCCAG
CCTTGCCGCCCAGGGCGGGGCGATACACGGCGGCGCGAGGCCAGGCACCAGAGCAGGCCGGCCAGCTTGA
GACTACCCCCGTCCGATTCTCGGTGGCCGCGCTCGCAGGCCCCGCCTCGCCGAACATGTGCGCTGGGACG
CACGGGCCCCGTCGCCGCCCGCGGCCCCAAAAACCGAAATACCAGTGTGCAGATCTTGGCCCGCATTTAC
AAGACTATCTTGCCAGAAAAAAAGCGTCGCAGCAGGTCATCAAAAATTTTAAATGGCTAGAGACTTATCG
AAAGCAGCGAGACAGGCGCGAAGGTGCCACCAGATTCGCACGCGGCGGCCCCAGCGCCCAAGCCAGGCCT
CAACTCAAGCACGAGGCGAAGGGGCTCCTTAAGCGCAAGGCCTCGAACTCTCCCACCCACTTCCAACCCG
AAGCTCGGGATCAAGAATCACGTACTGCAGCCAGGGGCGTGGAAGTAATTCAAGGCACGCAAGGGCCATA
ACCCGTAAAGAGGCCAGGCCCGCGGGAACCACACACGGCACTTACCTGTGTTCTGGCGGCAAACCCGTTG
CGAAAAAGAACGTTCACGGCGACTACTGCACTTATATACGGTTCTCCCCCACCCTCGGGAAAAAGGCGGA
GCCAGTACACGACATCACTTTCCCAGTTTACCCCGCGCCACCTTCTCTAGGCACCGGTTCAATTGCCGAC
CCCTCCCCCCAACTTCTCGGGGACTGTGGGCGATGTGCGCTCTGCCCACTGACGGGCACCGGAGCAGTAC
GAACATGGTAGCTAGTGGATCCTTCGTCGACCTGCAGACTGGCTGTGTATAAGGGAGCCTGACATTTATA
TTCCCCAGAACATCAGGTTAATGGCGTTTTTGATGTCATTTTCGCGGTGGCTGAGATCAGCCACTTCTTC
CCCGATAACGGAGACCGGCACACTGGCGCATATCGGTGGTCATCATGCGCCAGCTTTCATCCCCGATATG
CACCACCGGGTAAAGTTCACGCATATGAAGCTGGACATCACCTCCCACAACCTCGAGGTGGAACAGTACG
CTGATATCTCTTATACTGGCCTCCGCGCCGGGTTTTGGCGCCTCCCGCGGGCGCCCCCCTCCTCACGGCG
AGCGCTGCCACGTCAGACGAAGGGCGCAGCGAGCGTCCTGATCCTTCCGCCCGGACGCTCAGGACAGCGG
CCCGCTGCTCATAAGACTCGGCCTTAGAACCCCAGTATCAGCAGAAGGACATTTTAGGACGGGACTTGGG
TGACTCTAGGGCACTGGTTTTCTTTCCAGAGAGCGGAACAGGCGAGGAAAAGTAGTCCCTTCTCGGCGAT
TCTGCGGAGGGATCTCCGTGGGGCGGTGAACGCCGATGATTATATAAGGACGCGCCGGGTGTGGCACAGC
TAGTTCCGTCGCAGCCGGGATTTGGGTCGCGGTTCTTGTTTGTGGATCGCTGTGATCGTCACTTGGTGAG
TAGCGGGCTGCTGGGCTGGCCGGGGCTTTCGTGGCCGCCGGGCCGCTCGGTGGGACGGAAGCGTGTGGAG
AGATCGCCAAGGGCTGTAGTCTGGGTCCGCGAGCAAGGTTGCCCTGAACTGGGGGTTGGGGGGAGCGCAG
CAAAATGGCGGCTGTTCCCGAGTCTTGAATGGAAGACGCTTGTGAGGCGGGCTGTGAGGTCGTTGAAACA
AGGTGGGGGGCATGGTGGGCGGCAAGAACCCAAGGTCTTGAGGCCTTCGCTAATGCGGGAAAGCTCTTAT
TCGGGTGAGATGGGCTGGGGCACCATCTGGGGACCCTGACGTGAAGTTTGTCACTGACTGGAGAACTCGG
TTTGTCGTCTGTTGCGGGGGCGGCAGTTATGGCGGTGCCGTTGGGCAGTGCACCCGTACCTTTGGGAGCG
CGCGCCCTCGTCGTGTCGTGACGTCACCCGTTCTGTTGGCTTATAATGCAGGGTGGGGCCACCTGCCGGT
AGGTGTGCGGTAGGCTTTTCTCCGTCGCAGGACGCAGGGTTCGGGCCTAGGGTAGGCTCTCCTGAATCGA
CAGGCGCCGGACCTCTGGTGAGGGGAGGGATAAGTGAGGCGTCAGTTTCTTTGGTCGGTTTTATGTACCT
ATCTTCTTAAGTAGCTGAAGCTCCGGTTTTGAACTATGCGCTCGGGGTTGGCGAGTGTGTTTTGTGAAGT
TTTTTAGGCACCTTTTGAAATGTAATCATTTGGGTCAATATGTAATTTTCAGTGTTAGACTAGTAAATTG
TCCGCTAAATTCTGGCCGTTTTTGGCTTTTTTGTTAGACGAGCTCGTTTAGTGAACCGTCAGATCGCCTG
GAGACGCCATCCACGCTGTAATGAAGCCACCATGACCGAGTACAAGCCCACGGTGCGCCTCGCCACCCGC
GACGACGTCCCCAGGGCCGTACGCACCCTCGCCGCCGCGTTCGCCGACTACCCCGCCACGCGCCACACCG
TCGATCCGGACCGCCACATCGAGCGGGTCACCGAGCTGCAAGAACTCTTCCTCACGCGCGTCGGGCTCGA
CATCGGCAAGGTGTGGGTCGCGGACGACGGCGCCGCGGTGGCGGTCTGGACCACGCCGGAGAGCGTCGAA
GCGGGGGCGGTGTTCGCCGAGATCGGCCCGCGCATGGCCGAGTTGAGCGGTTCCCGGCTGGCCGCGCAGC
AACAGATGGAAGGCCTCCTGGCGCCGCACCGGCCCAAGGAGCCCGCGTGGTTCCTGGCCACCGTCGGCGT
CTCGCCCGACCACCAGGGCAAGGGTCTGGGCAGCGCCGTCGTGCTCCCCGGAGTGGAGGCGGCCGAGCGC
GCCGGGGTGCCCGCCTTCCTGGAGACATCCGCGCCCCGCAACCTCCCCTTCTACGAGCGGCTCGGCTTCA
CCGTCACCGCCGACGTCGAGGTGCCCGAAGGACCGCGCACCTGGTGCATGACCCGCAAGCCCGGTGCCGG
AAGCGGAGAAGGTAGAGGTTCTCTCCTCACTTGTGGTGATGTTGAAGAAAACCCTGGTCCAATGGTGAGC
AAGGGCGAGGAGCTGTTCACCGGGGTGGTGCCCATCCTGGTCGAGCTGGACGGCGACGTAAACGGCCACA
AGTTCAGCGTCCGCGGCGAGGGCGAGGGCGATGCCACCAACGGCAAGCTGACCCTGAAGTTCATCTGCAC
CACCGGCAAGCTGCCCGTGCCCTGGCCCACCCTCGTGACCACCTTAGGCTACGGCGTGGCCTGCTTCGCC
CGCTACCCCGACCACATGAAGCAGCACGACTTCTTCAAGTCCGCCATGCCCGAAGGCTACGTCCAGGAGC
GCACCATCTCTTTCAAGGACGACGGTACCTACAAGACCCGCGCCGAGGTGAAGTTCGAGGGCGACACCCT
GGTGAACCGCATCGTGCTGAAGGGCATCGACTTCAAGGAGGACGGCAACATCCTGGGGCACAAGCTGGAG
TACAACTTCAACAGCCACAAGGTCTATATCACGGCCGACAAGCAGAAGAACGGCATCAAGGCTAACTTCA
AGACCCGCCACAACGTTGAGGACGGCGGCGTGCAGCTCGCCGACCACTACCAGCAGAACACCCCCATCGG
CGACGGCCCCGTGCTGCTGCCCGACAACCACTACCTGAGCCATCAGTCCAAACTGAGCAAAGACCCCAAC
GAGAAGCGCGATCACATGGTCCTGAAGGAGAGGGTGACCGCCGCCGGGATTACACATGACATGGACGAGC
TGTACAAGTAACAACGGGATCCAACTTGTTTATTGCAGCTTATAATGGTTACAAATAAAGCAATAGCATC
ACAAATTTCACAAATAAAGCATTTTTTTCACTGCATTCTAGTTGTGGTTTGTCCAAACTCATCAATGTAT
CTTACGCTCGCTGATATAGGTAGGCTCGAGCAGAGAAGCTTACACATGCGTCAATTTTACGCATGATTAT
CTTTAACGTACGTCACAATATGATTATCTTTCTAGGGTTA
